>Addgene plasmid #146098 | pAc5.1B-lambdaN-HA-DmUPF3-V5His6_D | addgene full sequence | sequence record 362924 | Addgene NGS Result
CATGAATGGCATCAACTCTGAATCAAATCTTTGCAGATGCACCTACTTCTCATTTCCACTGTCACATCAT
TTTTCCAGATCTCGCTGCCTGTTATGTGGCCCACAAACCAAGACACGTTTTATGGCCATTAAAGCTGGCT
GATCGTCGCCAAACACCAAATACATAATGAATATGTACACATTCGAGAAAGAAGCGATCAAAGAAGCGTC
TTCGGGCGGAGTAGGAGAATGCGGAGGAGAAGGAGAACGAGCTGATCTAGTATCTCTCCACAATCCAATG
CCAACTGACCAACTGGCCATATTCGGAGCAATTTGAAGCCAATTTCCATCGCCTGGCGATCGCTCCATTC
TTGGCTATATGTTTTTCACCGTTACCCGGGGCCATTTTCAAAGACTCGTCGGCAAGATAAGATTGTGTCA
CTCGCTGTCTCTCTTCATTTGTCGAAGAATGCTGAGGAATTTCGCGATGACGTCGGCGAGTATTTTGAAG
AATGAGAATAATTTGTATTTATACGAAAATCAGTTAGTGGAATTTTCTACAAAAACATGTTATCTATAGA
TAATTTTGTTGCAAAATATGTTGACTATGACAAAGATTGTATGTATATACCTTTAATGTATTCTCATTTT
CTTATGTATTTATAATGGCAATGATGATACTGATGATATTTTAAGATGATGCCAGACCAAAAGGCTTGAA
TTTCTGCGTCTTTTGCCGAACGCAGTGCATGTGCAATTGTTGTTTTTTGGAATATTCAATTTTCGGACTG
TCCGCTTTGATTTCAGTTTCTTGGCTTATTCAAAAAGCAAAGTAAAGCCAAAAAAGCGAGATGGCAATAC
CAAATGCGGCAAAACGGTAGTGGAAGGAAAGGGGTGCGGGGCAGCGGAAGGAAGGGTGGGGCGGGGCGTG
GCGGGGTCTGTGGCTGGGCGCGACGTCACCGACGTTGGAGCCACTCCTTTGACCATGTGTGCGTGTGTGT
ATTATTCGTGTCTCGCCACTCGCCGGTTGTTTTTTTCTTTTTATGCTGCGCTCTCTCTAGCGCCATCTCG
CTTACGCATGCTCAACGCACCGCATGTTGCCGTTTCCTTTTATGCGTCATTTTGGCTCGAAATAGGCAAT
TATTTAAACAAAGATTAGTCAACGAAAACGCTAAAATAAATAAGTCTACAATATGGTTACTTATTGCCAT
GTGTGTGCAGCCAACGATAGCAACAAAAGCAACAACACAGGTGGCTTTCCCTCTTTCACTTTTTGTTTGC
AAGCCGCGTGCGAGCAAGACGGCACGACCGGCAAACGCAATTACGCTGACAAAGAGCAGACGAAGTTTTG
GCGAAAAACATCAAGGCGCCTGATACGAATGCATTTGCAATAACAATTGCGATATTTAATATTGTTTATG
AAGCTGTTTGACTTCAAAACACACAAAAAAAAAAATAAAACAAATTATTTGAAAGAGAATTAGGAATCGG
ACGCTTATCGTTAGGGTAACAACAAGAAATGCTTACTGAGTCACAGCCTCTGGAAAACTGCCGCAAGCCA
GAGAGAGAGAGAAAAAGAGGGAGAGCAGCTTAGACCGCATGTGCTTGTGTGTGAGGCGTCTCTCTCTTCG
TCTCTGTTGCGCAAACGCATAGACTGCACTGAAAAAATCGATTACCTATTTTTTATGAATGAATATTTGC
ACTATTACTATTCAAAACTATTAAGATAGCAATCACATTCAATAGCCAAATACTATACCACCTGAGCGAT
GCAACGAAATGATCAATTTGAGCAAAAATGCTGCATATTTAGGACGGCATCATTATAGAAATGCTTCTTG
CTGTGTACTTTTCTCTCGTCTGGCAGCTGTTTCGCCGTTATTGTTAAAACCGGCTTAAGTTAGGTGTGTT
TTCTACGACTAGTGAATGCCCTACTAGAAGATGTGTGTTGCACAAAATGTCCCTGGAATAACCAATTTGA
AGTGCAGATAGCAGTAAACGTAAGCTAATATGAATATTATTTAACTGTAATGTTTTAATATCGCTGGACA
TTACTAATAAACCCACTATAAACACATGTACATATGTATGTTTTGGCATACAATGAGTAGTTGGGGAAAA
AATGTGTAAAAGCACCGTGACCATCACAGCATAAAGATAACCAGCTGAAGTATCGAATATGAGTAACCCC
CAAATTGAATCACATGCCGCAACTGATAGGACCCATGGAAGTACACTCTTCATGGCGATATACAAGACAC
ACACAAGCACGAACACCCAGTTGCGGAGGAAATTCTCCGTAAATGAAAACCCAATCGGCGAACAATTCAT
ACCCATATATGGTAAAAGTTTTGAACGCGACTTGAGAGCGGAGAGCATTGCGGCTGATAAGGTTTTAGCG
CTAAGCGGGCTTTATAAAACGGGCTGCGGGACCAGTTTTCATATCACTACCGTTTGAGTTCTTGTGCTGT
GTGGATACTCCTCCCGACACAAAGCCGCTCCATCAGCCAGCAGTCGTCTAATCCAGAGACCCCGGATCGG
GGTACCAACATGGACGCACAAACACGACGACGTGAGCGTCGCGCTGAGAAACAAGCTCAATGGAAAGCTG
CAAACGGTGGATCTCCTCCACATATGGCTTACCCATACGATGTTCCAGATTACGCTCCTCCAAGCTTGAA
TTCTGCAGATATCATGGCTGAAACTTTTGCCGAGGAAAAGCCCAAGGAGAAGTCCAAGGCAAGCAGGCGC
AAGGACAAGAAGGACAAGACCAATCAGATTGTTAAGATTGTGATGCGGCATTTGCCGCCGACCATGACGG
AGGCGCAGTTCCTGGATCAGGTGGGTCCTTTGCCGGAGAACGACTCGTACTACTACTGCAAGGCAGACTG
GTCGCTGGGCCAGGAGGCCACCTGTCGCGCCTACATCGATATGTCCTCCAAGGACATAGGCGAGGTGGTG
CAGTTCCGGGATCGCTTCGACGGCTACGTCTTCGTCGACCACAAGGGCGTCGAGTACATGGCCATCGTGG
AGTATGCTCCCTTCCAGTGCTTCCTTAAAAACAAGGCCAGGAACGACGACAGCAAGGTGAACACCATCGA
GAGCGAACCCCACTACCAGGAGTTCATCAAGCGGCTGGCCCAAGAGCGCGAGGAGGCGAGTCGCATGGGC
GACGTCAAGATCGACTTCAACTTCGAACGGCGAACAGAAGAGAAGGTCAAGTCTACACCCCTCCTGCAGT
ACCTGGCCAACAAGAAGGAGAAGCGCCGGGAGGAGGCGCGCAGGCGGAACGAGGAGAAGCGGAAGCAACG
CGAGGAGCAGAAGCTGTTGCGATTGGCAGCGCAGTCGGACGCCAGCAAGCTTAAGGAGGCCGAAGGAGGC
GGCGGAGGAGGAGACACGAAGAAGCCAGCCAAAAAGGATGTCAAAGATCCGCAGTCATCTGGATCCCAAG
CCAATGATGCCAAGGCCTCGCGCTCCAAACGACGAACGGAGCGGGATCAGAGGCGACGCGAGGAGCACGA
ACAGCGTAAGCTAGTCAAGCGGGACAAGAAAAAGGATGACGGCCAGGGCAAGCAGGACAAGCAGGACAAA
CAGGACAAAGGCAAGTCATCCAGCGGCAAGCAGAACAAAAATTCAAAGTCCATGGACATCGTTATCTTGA
AGAAAGCAAACAAGCCAGAATCAAACGAGAGTTTGGACGTGCCATCCACTTCTAACGCTGCGGAGGCCTC
GAAAGAAAAGCCTGCGACTGAAAACACCGAGACACCAGAAGCTGCTGTCAAGGTTTTTACACCGGCTGCC
AGAGGTGGTCGCAAGGAAAAAAGAACCGGCGCAGACAAGCAGCCAGCAGGTTCCGCCCACGAAACTGCAG
AGGAAGCCATCAAGGCTGCTCAATTTCGAGCTTCAGAGGAGCGGCGCATTCGGAATAAAGATCGACCATC
GATTGCCATTTACCAGCCCAAAGCCCGAATTCGTGCATCAGATGAGCTGCCCCAAGGTGCAGGCGGCAAA
GATGGCTCGGATGGAGAGGCTTCCGTGGTGGAGGAGAAGACTTCGAAGAGGAACAAACGCCCCAATCGGC
GCAACAAACCCAAACCGAAGGAGGTGAAGGAGTGTGAGCTCGAAACTCGTCGCTTCTCCAAATCCTCCGA
GAGCAGCACCAGCGTCAAACGCTCGAGTCTAGAGGGCCCGCGGTTCGAAGGTAAGCCTATCCCTAACCCT
CTCCTCGGTCTCGATTCTACGCGTACCGGTCATCATCACCATCACCATTGAGTTTAAACCCGCTGATCAG
CCTCGACTGTGCCTTCTAAGGCCTGAGCTCGCTGATCAGCCTCGATCGAGGATCCAGACATGATAAGATA
CATTGATGAGTTTGGACAAACCACAACTAGAATGCAGTGAAAAAAATGCTTTATTTGTGAAATTTGTGAT
GCTATTGCTTTATTTGTAACCATTATAAGCTGCAATAAACAAGTTAACAACAACAATTGCATTCATTTTA
TGTTTCAGGTTCAGGGGGAGGTGTGGGAGGTTTTTTAAAGCAAGTAAAACCTCTACAAATGTGGTATGGC
TGATTATGATCAGTCGACCGATGCCCTTGAGAGCCTTCAACCCAGTCAGCTCCTTCCGGTGGGCGCGGGG
CATGACTATCGTCGCCGCACTTATGACTGTCTTCTTTATCATGCAACTCGTAGGACAGGTGCCGGCAGCG
CTCTGGGTCATTTTCGGCGAGGACCGCTTTCGCTGGAGCGCGACGATGATCGGCCTGTCGCTTGCGGTAT
TCGGAATCTTGCACGCCCTCGCTCAAGCCTTCGTCACTGGTCCCGCCACCAAACGTTTCGGCGAGAAGCA
GGCCATTATCGCCGGCATGGCGGCCGACGCGCTGGGCTACGTCTTGCTGGCGTTCGCGACGCGAGGCTGG
ATGGCCTTCCCCATTATGATTCTTCTCGCTTCCGGCGGCATCGGGATGCCCGCGTTGCAGGCCATGCTGT
CCAGGCAGGTAGATGACGACCATCAGGGACAGCTTCAAGGCCAGCAAAAGGCCAGGAACCGTAAAAAGGC
CGCGTTGCTGGCGTTTTTCCATAGGCTCCGCCCCCCTGACGAGCATCACAAAAATCGACGCTCAAGTCAG
AGGTGGCGAAACCCGACAGGACTATAAAGATACCAGGCGTTTCCCCCTGGAAGCTCCCTCGTGCGCTCTC
CTGTTCCGACCCTGCCGCTTACCGGATACCTGTCCGCCTTTCTCCCTTCGGGAAGCGTGGCGCTTTCTCA
TAGCTCACGCTGTAGGTATCTCAGTTCGGTGTAGGTCGTTCGCTCCAAGCTGGGCTGTGTGCACGAACCC
CCCGTTCAGCCCGACCGCTGCGCCTTATCCGGTAACTATCGTCTTGAGTCCAACCCGGTAAGACACGACT
TATCGCCACTGGCAGCAGCCACTGGTAACAGGATTAGCAGAGCGAGGTATGTAGGCGGTGCTACAGAGTT
CTTGAAGTGGTGGCCTAACTACGGCTACACTAGAAGGACAGTATTTGGTATCTGCGCTCTGCTGAAGCCA
GTTACCTTCGGAAAAAGAGTTGGTAGCTCTTGATCCGGCAAACAAACCACCGCTGGTAGCGGTGGTTTTT
TTGTTTGCAAGCAGCAGATTACGCGCAGAAAAAAAGGATCTCAAGAAGATCCTTTGATCTTTTCTACGGG
GTCTGACGCTCAGTGGAACGAAAACTCACGTTAAGGGATTTTGGTCATGAGATTATCAAAAAGGATCTTC
ACCTAGATCCTTTTAAATTAAAAATGAAGTTTTAAATCAATCTAAAGTATATATGAGTAAACTTGGTCTG
ACAGTTACCAATGCTTAATCAGTGAGGCACCTATCTCAGCGATCTGTCTATTTCGTTCATCCATAGTTGC
CTGACTCCCCGTCGTGTAGATAACTACGATACGGGAGGGCTTACCATCTGGCCCCAGTGCTGCAATGATA
CCGCGAGACCCACGCTCACCGGCTCCAGATTTATCAGCAATAAACCAGCCAGCCGGAAGGGCCGAGCGCA
GAAGTGGTCCTGCAACTTTATCCGCCTCCATCCAGTCTATTAATTGTTGCCGGGAAGCTAGAGTAAGTAG
TTCGCCAGTTAATAGTTTGCGCAACGTTGTTGCCATTGCTGCAGGCATCGTGGTGTCACGCTCGTCGTTT
GGTATGGCTTCATTCAGCTCCGGTTCCCAACGATCAAGGCGAGTTACATGATCCCCCATGTTGTGCAAAA
AAGCGGTTAGCTCCTTCGGTCCTCCGATCGTTGTCAGAAGTAAGTTGGCCGCAGTGTTATCACTCATGGT
TATGGCAGCACTGCATAATTCTCTTACTGTCATGCCATCCGTAAGATGCTTTTCTGTGACTGGTGAGTAC
TCAACCAAGTCATTCTGAGAATAGTGTATGCGGCGACCGAGTTGCTCTTGCCCGGCGTCAACACGGGATA
ATACCGCGCCACATAGCAGAACTTTAAAAGTGCTCATCATTGGAAAACGTTCTTCGGGGCGAAAACTCTC
AAGGATCTTACCGCTGTTGAGATCCAGTTCGATGTAACCCACTCGTGCACCCAACTGATCTTCAGCATCT
TTTACTTTCACCAGCGTTTCTGGGTGAGCAAAAACAGGAAGGCAAAATGCCGCAAAAAAGGGAATAAGGG
CGACACGGAAATGTTGAATACTCATACTCTTCCTTTTTCAATATTATTGAAGCATTTATCAGGGTTATTG
TCTCATGAGCGGATACATATTTGAATGTATTTAGAAAAATAAACAAATAGGGGTTCCGCGCACATTTCCC
CGAAAAGTGCCACCTGACGTCTAAGAAACCATTATTATCATGACATTAACCTATAAAAATAGGCGTATCA
CGAGGCCCTTTCGTCTTCAAGAATTAATTCTATATTCTAAAAACACAAATGATACTTCTAAAAAAAAAT
Features (pLannotate 1.2.2; 10 found; start..end, strand, type, name):
      1..2510    +  promoter       Ac5 promoter: Drosophila melanogaster actin 5C promoter
   2530..2595    +  CDS            N (fragment): REGN_LAMBD - Experimental evidence at protein level: Swiss-Prot protein existence level 1. Plays a role as a transcriptional antitermination factor that allows the virus to initiate its lytic phase. Activates expression of the delayed viral early genes by modifying host RNA polymerase (RNAP) into a form that is resistant to termination signals. This antitermination function requires the host NusA protein which serves to stabilize the interaction between antitermination protein N and host RNA polymerase. From Escherichia phage lambda (Bacteriophage lambda).
   2620..2646    +  CDS            3xHA (fragment): three tandem HA epitope tags
   4180..4221    +  CDS            V5 tag: epitope tag from simian virus 5
   4321..4455    -  polyA_signal   SV40 poly(A) signal: SV40 polyadenylation signal
   4478..4562    -  CDS            large T antigen (fragment): large T antigen from SV40 (simian virus 40)
   4563..5010    +  CDS            TcR (fragment): tetracycline efflux protein; tet; confers resistance to tetracycline
   5056..5644    -  rep_origin     ori: high-copy-number ColE1/pMB1/pBR322/pUC origin of replication
   5815..6675    -  CDS            AmpR: β-lactamase; bla; confers resistance to ampicillin, carbenicillin, and related antibiotics
   6676..6780    -  promoter       AmpR promoter: bla
