[The description below was written by a language model from this plasmid's Addgene catalogue record and pLannotate feature annotations shown in this document.]
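Description:
pAc5.1B-lambdaN-HA-DmUPF3-V5His6_D is an insect-cell expression plasmid of about 6.9 kb for producing a tagged form of Drosophila melanogaster UPF3 (Upf3, CG11184). The catalogue lists the backbone as unknown, although the name and feature layout point to a pAc5.1-type vector. It is propagated in E. coli through a ColE1/pUC-type origin and selected with ampicillin via the β-lactamase gene and its promoter. The annotation calls this origin high-copy, whereas the catalogue lists the plasmid as low copy. Short fragments annotated as tetracycline resistance and SV40 large T antigen appear to be non-functional backbone remnants. No selection marker for insect cells is annotated.

Expression is driven by the constitutive Drosophila actin 5C promoter and terminated by an SV40 polyadenylation signal. Immediately downstream of the promoter lies a short fragment of the bacteriophage lambda N protein, followed by an HA epitope sequence annotated as a fragment of a 3xHA tag. The unannotated interval between HA and the V5 epitope corresponds in position to the UPF3 coding region. The His6 tag implied by the name is not separately annotated. According to the record, the insert carries five silent changes and one amino-acid substitution, P305S, relative to the NCBI reference.

The lambda N peptide binds boxB RNA hairpins, so fusions of this kind are generally used to tether a protein to a boxB-containing reporter mRNA and test its effect on that transcript's fate. The HA and V5 tags allow detection or immunoprecipitation. The record itself states only insect expression of DmUPF3 as the purpose, so the tethering application is an inference from the design.
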