Addgene plasmid #146098: pAc5.1B-lambdaN-HA-DmUPF3-V5His6_D
Purpose: Insect Expression of DmUPF3
Depositing lab: Elisa Izaurralde. Depositing organization: Max Planck Institute for Developmental Biology.
Backbone
  Vector backbone: Unknown
  Vector type: Insect Expression
Growth in bacteria
  Bacterial resistance: Ampicillin, 100 μg/mL
  Growth temperature: 37°C
  Growth strain: DH5alpha
  Copy number: Low Copy
Gene/Insert
  Gene/Insert name: DmUPF3
  Species: D. melanogaster (fly)
  Mutation: 5 silent and non silent mutation P305S compared to the sequence given by NCBI:NM_166629.2
  Entrez Gene: Upf3 (a.k.a. Dmel_CG11184, CG11184, Dmel\CG11184, UPF3, upf3)
  Cloning method: Unknown
Terms and licenses: Academic/Nonprofit Terms; Industry Terms: Not Available to Industry
Depositor comments: Plasmids from this collection were made available to the research community and donated after the lab closed. Please note that the sequence provided by the depositing laboratory may be theoretical/predicted or based on Sanger sequencing results. There may be discrepancies between sequencing results obtained by Addgene and the depositor sequence. If an Addgene verified sequence is not available, please contact before placing your order to request that our lab fully sequence the plasmid.
How to cite: pAc5.1B-lambdaN-HA-DmUPF3-V5His6_D was a gift from Elisa Izaurralde (Addgene plasmid # 146098 ; http://n2t.net/addgene:146098 ; RRID:Addgene_146098)
